Addgene plasmid #72145: Sema3e(L)-Fc-His
Purpose: Expresses the Sema3E protein (truncated at cleavage site P3; ie, long), C-terminally fused to the Fc region of human IgG1 + 6X histidine tag.
Depositing lab: Woj Wojtowicz. Depositing organization: University of California, Berkeley. Publication: An extracellular biochemical screen reveals that FLRTs and Unc5s mediate neuronal subtype recognition in the retina. Visser JJ, Cheng Y, Perry SC, Chastain AB, Parsa B, Masri SS, Ray TA, Kay JN, Wojtowicz WM. Elife. 2015 Dec 3;4. pii: e08149. doi: 10.7554/eLife.08149. PubMed 26633812.
Backbone
  Vector backbone: pCMVi-SV40ori
  Vector type: Mammalian Expression
Growth in bacteria
  Bacterial resistance: Ampicillin, 100 μg/mL
  Growth temperature: 37°C
  Growth strain: DH5alpha
  Copy number: High Copy
Gene/Insert
  Gene/Insert name: Sema3e (alt names: Semaphorin 3E; NCBI accessiNCBI gene ID 20349; on NM_011348.2)
  Species: M. musculus (mouse)
  Insert size (bp): 2268
  Entrez Gene: Sema3e (a.k.a. 6430702L12, AA408817, Semah, mKIAA0331)
  Promoter: CMV
  Tag / fusion protein: Fc-His (C terminal on backbone)
  Cloning method: Restriction Enzyme; 5′ cloning site NotI (not destroyed); 3′ cloning site AscI (not destroyed)
  Sequencing primers: 5′ GTCAGAGGTAACTCCCGTTGC; 3′ ATCATGAGGGTGTCCTTG
Terms and licenses: Academic/Nonprofit Terms; Industry Terms: Not Available to Industry
How to cite: Sema3e(L)-Fc-His was a gift from Woj Wojtowicz (Addgene plasmid # 72145 ; http://n2t.net/addgene:72145 ; RRID:Addgene_72145)
