[The description below was written by a language model from this plasmid's Addgene catalogue record and the feature table of its GenBank file.]
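Description:
Sema3e(L)-Fc-His is a 7,994 bp mammalian expression plasmid built on the pCMVi-SV40ori backbone. It produces a recombinant form of mouse Semaphorin 3E. The 2,268 bp Sema3e insert is the "long" form, truncated at the P3 cleavage site, and was cloned between NotI and AscI sites that both remain intact. This places it in frame with a backbone-encoded C-terminal tag made up of the Fc region of human IgG1 followed by a 6xHis tag. Transcription is driven by the human CMV immediate-early enhancer and promoter, followed by CMV intron A, which generally increases expression. A Kozak consensus sits just upstream of the coding region, and an SV40 polyadenylation signal ends the transcript. The feature table annotates the 6xHis tag but not the Sema3e or Fc coding segments. These presumably occupy the unannotated interval between the Kozak sequence and the His tag.

In bacteria the plasmid is maintained by a high-copy ColE1/pUC-type origin and selected with ampicillin through the bla gene. An f1 origin is also present. The backbone carries an SV40 enhancer/early promoter region containing the SV40 origin, which allows episomal amplification in mammalian cells that express large T antigen and so favours high-yield transient expression. No mammalian selection marker is annotated.

The Fc portion typically dimerises the fusion and allows capture or detection with Fc-binding reagents, while the His tag permits metal-affinity purification. The associated publication describes an extracellular biochemical screen for recognition-molecule interactions in the retina, which suggests the fusion served as a binding reagent in interaction assays.
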