LOCUS       Exported 7994 bp ds-DNA circular SYN 12-MAY-2021
DEFINITION  Expresses the Sema3E protein (truncated at cleavage site P3; ie,
            long), C-terminally fused to the Fc region of human IgG1 + 6X
            histidine tag..
ACCESSION   .
VERSION     .
KEYWORDS    Sema3e(L)-Fc-His
SOURCE      synthetic DNA construct
  ORGANISM  synthetic DNA construct
REFERENCE   1 (bases 1 to 7994)
  AUTHORS   Visser JJ, Cheng Y, Perry SC, Chastain AB, Parsa B, Masri SS, Ray
            TA, Kay JN, Wojtowicz WM
  TITLE     An extracellular biochemical screen reveals that FLRTs and Unc5s
            mediate neuronal subtype recognition in the retina.
  JOURNAL   Elife. 2015 Dec 3;4. pii: e08149. doi: 10.7554/eLife.08149.
  PUBMED    26633812
REFERENCE   2 (bases 1 to 7994)
  AUTHORS   .
  TITLE     Direct Submission
  JOURNAL   Exported May 12, 2021 from SnapGene Server 1.1.58
            http://www.snapgene.com
FEATURES             Location/Qualifiers
     source          1..7994
                     /organism="synthetic DNA construct"
                     /mol_type="other DNA"
     enhancer        105..408
                     /label=CMV enhancer
                     /note="human cytomegalovirus immediate early enhancer"
     promoter        409..612
                     /label=CMV promoter
                     /note="human cytomegalovirus (CMV) immediate early
                     promoter"
     primer_bind     563..583
                     /label=CMV-F
                     /note="Human CMV immediate early promoter, forward primer"
     primer_bind     609..633
                     /label=LNCX
                     /note="Human CMV promoter, forward primer"
     intron          748..1573
                     /label=CMV intron A
                     /note="human cytomegalovirus intron A (Chapman et al.,
                     1991)"
     regulatory      1604..1613
                     /regulatory_class="other"
                     /note="vertebrate consensus sequence for strong initiation
                     of translation (Kozak, 1987)"
     CDS             4574..4591
                     /codon_start=1
                     /product="6xHis affinity tag"
                     /label=6xHis
                     /translation="HHHHHH"
     polyA_signal    4617..4738
                     /label=SV40 poly(A) signal
                     /note="SV40 polyadenylation signal"
     primer_bind     complement(4654..4673)
                     /label=SV40pA-R
                     /note="SV40 polyA, reverse primer"
     primer_bind     4708..4727
                     /label=EBV-rev
                     /note="SV40 polyA terminator, reverse primer"
     primer_bind     complement(4776..4793)
                     /label=L4440
                     /note="L4440 vector, forward primer"
     rep_origin      complement(4947..5535)
                     /direction=LEFT
                     /label=ori
                     /note="high-copy-number ColE1/pMB1/pBR322/pUC origin of
                     replication"
     primer_bind     complement(5027..5046)
                     /label=pBR322ori-F
                     /note="pBR322 origin, forward primer"
     CDS             complement(5706..6566)
                     /codon_start=1
                     /gene="bla"
                     /product="beta-lactamase"
                     /label=AmpR
                     /note="confers resistance to ampicillin, carbenicillin, and
                     related antibiotics"
                     /translation="MSIQHFRVALIPFFAAFCLPVFAHPETLVKVKDAEDQLGARVGYI
                     ELDLNSGKILESFRPEERFPMMSTFKVLLCGAVLSRIDAGQEQLGRRIHYSQNDLVEYS
                     PVTEKHLTDGMTVRELCSAAITMSDNTAANLLLTTIGGPKELTAFLHNMGDHVTRLDRW
                     EPELNEAIPNDERDTTMPVAMATTLRKLLTGELLTLASRQQLIDWMEADKVAGPLLRSA
                     LPAGWFIADKSGAGERGSRGIIAALGPDGKPSRIVVIYTTGSQATMDERNRQIAEIGAS
                     LIKHW"
     primer_bind     6329..6348
                     /label=Amp-R
                     /note="Ampicillin resistance gene, reverse primer"
     promoter        complement(6567..6671)
                     /gene="bla"
                     /label=AmpR promoter
     primer_bind     6739..6757
                     /label=pBRforEco
                     /note="pBR322 vectors, upsteam of EcoRI site, forward
                     primer"
     primer_bind     complement(6795..6817)
                     /label=pGEX 3'
                     /note="pGEX vectors, reverse primer"
     primer_bind     complement(6819..6839)
                     /label=pBABE 3'
                     /note="SV40 enhancer, reverse primer for pBABE vectors"
     promoter        6824..7154
                     /label=SV40 promoter
                     /note="SV40 enhancer and early promoter"
     rep_origin      7005..7140
                     /label=SV40 ori
                     /note="SV40 origin of replication"
     primer_bind     7067..7086
                     /label=SV40pro-F
                     /note="SV40 promoter/origin, forward primer"
     primer_bind     7291..7310
                     /label=pRS-marker
                     /note="pRS vectors, use to sequence yeast selectable
                     marker"
     rep_origin      complement(7377..7832)
                     /direction=LEFT
                     /label=f1 ori
                     /note="f1 bacteriophage origin of replication; arrow
                     indicates direction of (+) strand synthesis"
     primer_bind     complement(7514..7535)
                     /label=F1ori-F
                     /note="F1 origin, forward primer"
     primer_bind     7726..7745
                     /label=F1ori-R
                     /note="F1 origin, reverse primer"
     primer_bind     7958..7980
                     /label=M13/pUC Forward
                     /note="In lacZ gene"
     primer_bind     7972..7989
                     /label=M13 Forward
                     /note="In lacZ gene. Also called M13-F20 or M13 (-21)
                     Forward"
     primer_bind     7973..7989
                     /label=M13 fwd
                     /note="common sequencing primer, one of multiple similar
                     variants"
ORIGIN
        1 gtcgaggtct cgacggtatc gattgacatt gattattgac tagctagtta ttaatagtaa
       61 tcaattacgg ggtcattagt tcatagccca tatatggagt tccgcgttac ataacttacg
      121 gtaaatggcc cgcctggctg accgcccaac gacccccgcc cattgacgtc aataatgacg
      181 tatgttccca tagtaacgcc aatagggact ttccattgac gtcaatgggt ggagtattta
      241 cggtaaactg cccacttggc agtacatcaa gtgtatcata tgccaagtcc gccccctatt
      301 gacgtcaatg acggtaaatg gcccgcctgg cattatgccc agtacatgac cttacgggac
      361 tttcctactt ggcagtacat ctacgtatta gtcatcgcta ttaccatggt gatgcggttt
      421 tggcagtaca ccaatgggcg tggatagcgg tttgactcac ggggatttcc aagtctccac
      481 cccattgacg tcaatgggag tttgttttgg caccaaaatc aacgggactt tccaaaatgt
      541 cgtaataacc ccgccccgtt gacgcaaatg ggcggtaggc gtgtacggtg ggaggtctat
      601 ataagcagag ctcgtttagt gaaccgtcag atcgcctgga gacgccatcc acgctgtttt
      661 gacctccata gaagacaccg ggaccgatcc agcctccgcg gccgggaacg gtgcattgga
      721 acgcggattc cccgtgccaa gagtgacgta agtaccgcct atagactcta taggcacacc
      781 cctttggctc ttatgcatgc tatactgttt ttggcttggg gcctatacac ccccgcttcc
      841 atatgctata ggtgatggta tagcttagcc tataggtgtg ggttattgac cattattgac
      901 cactccccta ttggtgacga tactttccat tactaatcca taacatggct ctttgccaca
      961 actatctcta ttggctatat gccaatactc tgtccttcag agactgacac ggactctgta
     1021 tttttacagg atggggtccc atttattatt tacaaattca catatacaac aacgccgtcc
     1081 cccgtgcccg cagtttttat taaacatagc gtgggatctc cacgcgaatc tcgggtacgt
     1141 gttccggaca tgggctcttc tccggtagcg gcggagcttc cacatccgag ccctggtccc
     1201 atgcctccag cggctcatgg tcgctcggca gctccttgct cctaacagtg gaggccagac
     1261 ttaggcacag cacaatgccc accaccacca gtgtgccgca caaggccgtg gcggtagggt
     1321 atgtgtctga aaatgagctc ggagattggg ctcgcaccgc tgacgcagat ggaagactta
     1381 aggcagcggc agaagaagat gcaggcagct gagttgttgt attctgataa gagtcagagg
     1441 taactcccgt tgcggtgctg ttaacggtgg agggcagtgt agtctgagca gtactcgttg
     1501 ctgccgcgcg cgccaccaga cataatagct gacagactaa cagactgttc ctttccatgg
     1561 gtcttttctg cagaagcttg aattctcgag gatccgcggc cgcgccacca tggcaccggc
     1621 cggacacatc ctcaccttgc tgctctgggg tcacctgctg gaactctgga ccccaggtca
     1681 ctccgcgaac ccctcctacc ccaggctacg cctgtcacat aaagaacttt tggaactgaa
     1741 taggacttca atatttcaaa gcccccttgg atttcttgat ctccatacaa tgctgctgga
     1801 tgagtatcaa gaacggctct ttgtgggagg cagagacctt gtctattccc tgaacttgga
     1861 acgagtcagt gacggctaca gagagatata ctggccgagc acagcagtaa aggtagaaga
     1921 atgcataatg aaaggaaaag acgcaaatga gtgtgccaat tatatccggg ttttgcatca
     1981 ctacaacagg acacaccttc tgacctgtgc tactggagct tttgatccac actgtgcctt
     2041 catcagagtc gggcaccatt cagaggaacc cctgtttcac ctggagtcac acagatctga
     2101 gagaggaagg ggcagatgtc cttttgaccc caactcctcc tttgtgtcca cgctagttgg
     2161 gaatgagctg tttgctggac tctacagtga ctattggggc agagactcgg cgatcttccg
     2221 cagcatgggg aagttaggcc atattcgcac tgagcatgac gatgagcggc tcctgaaaga
     2281 accaaaattt gtaggttcat atatgattcc tgataacgaa gaccgagatg acaacaaaat
     2341 gtactttttc tttactgaga aggcgctgga ggcggagaac aacgcccaca cgatctacac
     2401 ccgagtgggg cggctgtgcg tgaatgacat gggaggacag agaatcctgg tgaacaagtg
     2461 gagcactttc cttaaagcgc ggctggtttg ctcagtgccg ggaatgaatg gaatcgacac
     2521 atactttgac gaactagagg atgtgttttt actgccgacc agagatccta agaatccagt
     2581 gatatttgga ctgtttaata ctaccagcaa tatatttaga ggccatgctg tatgtgtgta
     2641 tcacatgtca agtatccggg aagcctttaa tggcccatat gctcataaag aaggccctga
     2701 ataccactgg tcactatatg aaggaaaagt cccctaccca aggcctggtt cctgtgccag
     2761 caaagtaaac ggaggcaagt atggaaccac caaagattac cccgatgacg ccatccggtt
     2821 cgcaaggatg catcctctaa tgtatcagcc cataaaacct gttcataaaa aaccaatact
     2881 ggtaaaaaca gatggaaaat acaacctgag gcaacttgcc gtggatcggg tggaagcgga
     2941 ggatggccag tatgacgtct tatttattgg gacagacaca ggaattgtgc tgaaagtaat
     3001 cacaatttac aaccaagaaa cagagtggat ggaggaagtc attctagagg aacttcaaat
     3061 attcaaggat ccagccccta tcatttctat ggaaatttct tcaaagagac aacagcttta
     3121 cattggatca gcctctgctg tggcacaagt cagattccat cactgcgaca tgtatggcag
     3181 tgcttgtgct gactgctgcc tggctcgaga cccgtactgt gcctgggatg gcatatcctg
     3241 ctccaggtac tacccaacag gtgcacacgc aaagaggagg ttccgcaggc aggacgttcg
     3301 gcatggcaac gccgcccaac agtgctttgg acagcaattt gttggagacg cgttggacag
     3361 gactgaagag aggctggctt atggcataga gagcaacagt actctgttgg aatgcacccc
     3421 gcgatcacta caagcaaaag tcatctggtt tgtacagaag ggacgcgacg taagaaaaga
     3481 agaggtgaag acggatgaca gagttgtcaa gatggacttg ggcttgctct tcctcagagt
     3541 acgcaagtca gatgcaggga cctatttttg ccagacagta gaacacaatt ttgtccatac
     3601 tgtgcgtaaa atcaccttgg aggtggtcga agagcataaa gtggagggca tgtttcataa
     3661 ggaccatgaa gaggaaagac atcacaagat gccctgccct cccttaagcg gtatgtctca
     3721 ggggacaaaa ccgtggtaca aggaattctt gcagctgatt ggctacagca acttccagag
     3781 agtggaagaa tactgcgaaa aggtgtggtg tacagataag aagaggaaaa agcttaaaat
     3841 gtctccctcc aagtggaagt atgccaaccc ccaggaaggc gcgcctgaca aaactcacac
     3901 atgcccaccg tgcccagcac ctgaactcct ggggggaccg tcagtcttcc tcttcccccc
     3961 aaaacccaag gacaccctca tgatctcccg gacccctgag gtcacatgcg tggtggtgga
     4021 cgtgagccac gaagaccctg aggtcaagtt caactggtac gtggacggcg tggaggtgca
     4081 taatgccaag acaaagccgc gggaggagca gtacaacagc acgtaccgtg tggtcagcgt
     4141 cctcaccgtc ctgcaccagg actggctgaa tggcaaggag tacaagtgca aggtctccaa
     4201 caaagccctc ccagccccca tcgagaaaac catctccaaa gccaaagggc agccccgaga
     4261 accacaggtg tataccctgc ccccatcccg ggatgagctg accaagaacc aggtcagcct
     4321 gacctgcctg gtcaaaggct tctatcccag cgacatcgcc gtggagtggg agagcaatgg
     4381 gcagccggag aacaactaca agaccacgcc tcccgtgctg gactccgacg gctccttctt
     4441 cctctacagc aagctcaccg tggacaagag caggtggcag caggggaacg tcttctcatg
     4501 ctccgtgatg catgaggctc tgcacaacca ctacacgcag aagagcctct ccctgtctcc
     4561 gggtaaaggc ggccatcatc accatcacca ttaatctaga gatcttatta aagcagaact
     4621 tgtttattgc agcttataat ggttacaaat aaagcaatag catcacaaat ttcacaaata
     4681 aagcattttt ttcactgcat tctagttgtg gtttgtccaa actcatcaat gtatcttatc
     4741 atgtctggtc gactctagct agactcttcc gcttcctcgc tcactgactc gctgcgctcg
     4801 gtcgttcggc tgcggcgagc ggtatcagct cactcaaagg cggtaatacg gttatccaca
     4861 gaatcagggg ataacgcagg aaagaacatg tgagcaaaag gccagcaaaa ggccaggaac
     4921 cgtaaaaagg ccgcgttgct ggcgtttttc cataggctcc gcccccctga cgagcatcac
     4981 aaaaatcgac gctcaagtca gaggtggcga aacccgacag gactataaag ataccaggcg
     5041 tttccccctg gaagctccct cgtgcgctct cctgttccga ccctgccgct taccggatac
     5101 ctgtccgcct ttctcccttc gggaagcgtg gcgctttctc atagctcacg ctgtaggtat
     5161 ctcagttcgg tgtaggtcgt tcgctccaag ctgggctgtg tgcacgaacc ccccgttcag
     5221 cccgaccgct gcgccttatc cggtaactat cgtcttgagt ccaacccggt aagacacgac
     5281 ttatcgccac tggcagcagc cactggtaac aggattagca gagcgaggta tgtaggcggt
     5341 gctacagagt tcttgaagtg gtggcctaac tacggctaca ctagaagaac agtatttggt
     5401 atctgcgctc tgctgaagcc agttaccttc ggaaaaagag ttggtagctc ttgatccggc
     5461 aaacaaacca ccgctggtag cggtggtttt tttgtttgca agcagcagat tacgcgcaga
     5521 aaaaaaggat ctcaagaaga tcctttgatc ttttctacgg ggtctgacgc tcagtggaac
     5581 gaaaactcac gttaagggat tttggtcatg agattatcaa aaaggatctt cacctagatc
     5641 cttttaaatt aaaaatgaag ttttaaatca atctaaagta tatatgagta aacttggtct
     5701 gacagttacc aatgcttaat cagtgaggca cctatctcag cgatctgtct atttcgttca
     5761 tccatagttg cctgactccc cgtcgtgtag ataactacga tacgggaggg cttaccatct
     5821 ggccccagtg ctgcaatgat accgcgagac ccacgctcac cggctccaga tttatcagca
     5881 ataaaccagc cagccggaag ggccgagcgc agaagtggtc ctgcaacttt atccgcctcc
     5941 atccagtcta ttaattgttg ccgggaagct agagtaagta gttcgccagt taatagtttg
     6001 cgcaacgttg ttgccattgc tacaggcatc gtggtgtcac gctcgtcgtt tggtatggct
     6061 tcattcagct ccggttccca acgatcaagg cgagttacat gatcccccat gttgtgcaaa
     6121 aaagcggtta gctccttcgg tcctccgatc gttgtcagaa gtaagttggc cgcagtgtta
     6181 tcactcatgg ttatggcagc actgcataat tctcttactg tcatgccatc cgtaagatgc
     6241 ttttctgtga ctggtgagta ctcaaccaag tcattctgag aatagtgtat gcggcgaccg
     6301 agttgctctt gcccggcgtc aatacgggat aataccgcgc cacatagcag aactttaaaa
     6361 gtgctcatca ttggaaaacg ttcttcgggg cgaaaactct caaggatctt accgctgttg
     6421 agatccagtt cgatgtaacc cactcgtgca cccaactgat cttcagcatc ttttactttc
     6481 accagcgttt ctgggtgagc aaaaacagga aggcaaaatg ccgcaaaaaa gggaataagg
     6541 gcgacacgga aatgttgaat actcatactc ttcctttttc aatattattg aagcatttat
     6601 cagggttatt gtctcatgag cggatacata tttgaatgta tttagaaaaa taaacaaata
     6661 ggggttccgc gcacatttcc ccgaaaagtg ccacctgacg tctaagaaac cattattatc
     6721 atgacattaa cctataaaaa taggcgtatc acgaggccct ttcgtctcgc gcgtttcggt
     6781 gatgacggtg aaaacctctg acacatgcag ctcccggagg aatgtgtgtc agttagggtg
     6841 tggaaagtcc ccaggctccc caggcaggca gaagtatgca aagcatgcat ctcaattagt
     6901 cagcaaccag gtgtggaaag tccccaggct ccccagcagg cagaagtatg caaagcatgc
     6961 atctcaatta gtcagcaacc atagtcccgc ccctaactcc gcccatcccg cccctaactc
     7021 cgcccagttc cgcccattct ccgccccatg gctgactaat tttttttatt tatgcagagg
     7081 ccgaggccgc ctctgcctct gagctattcc agaagtagtg aggaggcttt tttggaggcc
     7141 taggcttttg caaaaagctc ccgggagctt gtatatccat tttcgtcccg gagacggtca
     7201 cagcttgtct gtaagcggat gccgggagca gacaagcccg tcagggcgcg tcagcgggtg
     7261 ttggcgggtg tcggggctgg cttaactatg cggcatcaga gcagattgta ctgagagtgc
     7321 accatatgcg gtgtgaaata ccgcacagat gcgtaaggag aaaataccgc atcaggaaat
     7381 tgtaagcgtt aatattttgt taaaattcgc gttaaatttt tgttaaatca gctcattttt
     7441 taaccaatag gccgaaatcg gcaaaatccc ttataaatca aaagaataga ccgagatagg
     7501 gttgagtgtt gttccagttt ggaacaagag tccactatta aagaacgtgg actccaacgt
     7561 caaaggnnnn nnnnnnnnnn nnnnnnnnnn nnnnnnnnnn nnnnnnnnnn nnnnntnnnn
     7621 nnnnnnnnnn nnnnnnnnnn nnnnnnnnnn nnnnnnnnnn nnnnnnnnnn nnnnnnnnnn
     7681 nnnnnnnnnn nnnnnnnnnn nnnnnnngnn nnnnnnnnnn nnnnnnnnnn nnnnnnnnnn
     7741 nnnnnnnnnn nnnnnnnnnn nnnnnnnnnn nnnnnnnnnn nnnnnnnnnn nnnnnnnnnn
     7801 nnnnnnnnnn nnnnnnnnnn nnnnnnnnnn nnccattcgc cattcaggct gcgcaactgt
     7861 tgggaagggc gatcggtgcg ggcctcttcg ctattacgcc agctggcgaa agggggatgt
     7921 gctgcaaggc gattaagttg ggtaacgcca gggttttccc agtcacgacg ttgtaaaacg
     7981 acggccagtg aatt
//
