>Addgene plasmid #72145 | Sema3e(L)-Fc-His | addgene partial sequence | sequence record 138678 | pMRB101-F 5'-aagatgcaggcagctgagtt-3'
ACGGTGGAGGGCAGTGTAGTCTGAGCAGTACTCGTTGCTGCCGCGCGCGCCACCAGACATAATAGCTGAC
AGACTAACAGACTGTTCCTTTCCATGGGTCTTTTCTGCAGAAGCTTGAATTCTCGAGGATCCGCGGCCGC
GCCACCATGGCACCGGCCGGACACATCCTCACCTTGCTGCTCTGGGGTCACCTGCTGGAACTCTGGACCC
CAGGTCACTCCGCGAACCCCTCCTACCCCAGGCTACGCCTGTCACATAAAGAACTTTTGGAACTGAATAG
GACTTCAATATTTCAAAGCCCCCTTGGATTTCTTGATCTCCATACAATGCTGCTGGATGAGTATCAAGAA
CGGCTCTTTGTGGGAGGCAGAGACCTTGTCTATTCCCTGAACTTGGAACGAGTCAGTGACGGCTACAGAG
AGATATACTGGCCGAGCACAGCAGTAAAGGTAGAAGAATGCATAATGAAAGGAAAAGACGCAAATGAGTG
TGCCAATTATATCCGGGTTTTGCATCACTACAACAGGACACACCTTCTGACCTGTGCTACTGGAGCTTTT
GATCCACACTGTGCCTTCATCAGAGTCGGGCACCATTCAGAGGAACCCCTGTTTCACCTGGAGTCACACA
GATCTGAGAGAGGAAGGGGCAGATGTCCTTTTGACCCCAACTCCTCCTTTGTGTCCACGCTAGTTGGGAA
TGAGCTGTTTGCTGGACTCTACAGTGACTATTGGG
