>Addgene plasmid #72145 | Sema3e(L)-Fc-His | addgene partial sequence | sequence record 138679 | SV40pA-R 5'-GAAATTTGTGATGCTATTGC-3'
ATAAGATCTCTAGATTAATGGTGATGGTGATGATGGCCGCCTTTACCCGGAGACAGGGAGAGGCTCTTCT
GCGTGTAGTGGTTGTGCAGAGCCTCATGCATCACGGAGCATGAGAAGACGTTCCCCTGCTGCCACCTGCT
CTTGTCCACGGTGAGCTTGCTGTAGAGGAAGAAGGAGCCGTCGGAGTCCAGCACGGGAGGCGTGGTCTTG
TAGTTGTTCTCCGGCTGCCCATTGCTCTCCCACTCCACGGCGATGTCGCTGGGATAGAAGCCTTTGACCA
GGCAGGTCAGGCTGACCTGGTTCTTGGTCAGCTCATCCCGGGATGGGGGCAGGGTATACACCTGTGGTTC
TCGGGGCTGCCCTTTGGCTTTGGAGATGGTTTTCTCGATGGGGGCTGGGAGGGCTTTGTTGGAGACCTTG
CACTTGTACTCCTTGCCATTCAGCCAGTCCTGGTGCAGGACGGTGAGGACGCTGACCACACGGTACGTGC
TGTTGTACTGCTCCTCCCGCGGCTTTGTCTTGGCATTATGCACCTCCACGCCGTCCACGTACCAGTTGAA
CTTGACCTCAGGGTCTTCGTGGCTCACGTCCACCACCACGCATGTGACCTCAGGGGTCCGGGAGATCATG
AGGGTGTCCTTGGGTTTTGGGGGGAAGAGGAAGACTGACGGTCCCCCCAGGAGTTCAGGTGCTGGGCACG
GTGGGCATGTGTGAGTTTTGTCAGGCGCGCCTTCCTGGGGGTTGGCATACTTCCACTTGGAGGGAGACAT
TTTAAGCTTTTTCCTCTTCTTATCTGTACACCACACCTTTTCGCAGTATTCTTCCACTCTCTGGAAGTTG
CTGTAGCCAATCAGCTGCAAGAATTCCTTGTACCACGGTT
